Addgene plasmid #147217: pAc5.1B-HA-DmDCP1-Y34F-dsRNAres_P
Purpose: Insect Expression of DmDCP1-Y34F-dsRNAres
Depositing lab: Elisa Izaurralde. Depositing organization: Max Planck Institute for Developmental Biology. Publication: A direct interaction between DCP1 and XRN1 couples mRNA decapping to 5' exonucleolytic degradation. Braun JE, Truffault V, Boland A, Huntzinger E, Chang CT, Haas G, Weichenrieder O, Coles M, Izaurralde E. Nat Struct Mol Biol. 2012 Dec;19(12):1324-31. doi: 10.1038/nsmb.2413. Epub 2012 Nov 11. PubMed 23142987.
Backbone
  Vector backbone: Unknown
  Vector type: Insect Expression
Growth in bacteria
  Bacterial resistance: Ampicillin, 100 μg/mL
  Growth temperature: 37°C
  Growth strain: DH5alpha
  Copy number: Low Copy
Gene/Insert
  Gene/Insert name: DmDCP1-Y34F-dsRNAres
  Species: D. melanogaster (fly)
  Entrez Gene: Dcp1 (a.k.a. anon-WO0118547.163, CG11183, Dcp-1, DCP1, Dcp1p, dDcp1, dDCP1, Dmel\CG11183)
  Cloning method: Unknown
Terms and licenses: Academic/Nonprofit Terms; Industry Terms: Not Available to Industry
Depositor comments: ORF extracted from NCBI: NM_137998.2 Plasmids from this collection were made available to the research community and donated after the lab closed. Please note that the sequence provided by the depositing laboratory may be theoretical/predicted or based on Sanger sequencing results. There may be discrepancies between sequencing results obtained by Addgene and the depositor sequence. If an Addgene verified sequence is not available, please contact before placing your order to request that our lab fully sequence the plasmid.
How to cite: pAc5.1B-HA-DmDCP1-Y34F-dsRNAres_P was a gift from Elisa Izaurralde (Addgene plasmid # 147217 ; http://n2t.net/addgene:147217 ; RRID:Addgene_147217)
