[The description below was written by a language model from this plasmid's Addgene catalogue record and pLannotate feature annotations shown in this document.]
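Description:
pAc5.1B-HA-DmDCP1-Y34F-dsRNAres_P is a 6,490 nt insect expression plasmid for producing an HA-tagged point mutant of the Drosophila melanogaster decapping factor DCP1 in fly cells. The catalogue lists the backbone as unknown, although the name and the annotated parts point to a pAc5.1-type vector. It is propagated in E. coli through a ColE1/pUC-type origin and selected with ampicillin via the β-lactamase gene and its own promoter. The catalogue describes it as low copy, even though the annotated origin is generally regarded as a high-copy type. No marker for selection in insect cells is annotated, which suggests transient transfection rather than stable selection.

Expression is driven by the constitutive Drosophila actin 5C promoter. This is followed by a short annotation matching a fragment of a 3xHA element, consistent with a single N-terminal HA epitope. The DCP1 open reading frame itself is not annotated but presumably occupies the gap between the HA tag and a downstream V5 tag. Whether V5 is actually translated or lies beyond a stop codon cannot be determined from the record. An SV40 polyadenylation signal terminates the transcript, and small fragments of SV40 large T antigen and a tetracycline resistance gene appear to be non-functional backbone remnants.

The insert carries a Y34F substitution. The "dsRNAres" designation indicates a coding sequence altered to escape a dsRNA directed against endogenous Dcp1. Such constructs are typically used in complementation experiments, in which the endogenous protein is depleted by RNAi and the mutant is tested for rescue. The associated work concerns the DCP1–XRN1 interaction that links mRNA decapping to 5' exonucleolytic decay.
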