Features (pLannotate 1.2.2; 9 found; start..end, strand, type, name):
     56..2568    +  promoter       Ac5 promoter: Drosophila melanogaster actin 5C promoter
   2594..2620    +  CDS            3xHA (fragment): three tandem HA epitope tags
   3775..3816    +  CDS            V5 tag: epitope tag from simian virus 5
   3916..4050    -  polyA_signal   SV40 poly(A) signal: SV40 polyadenylation signal
   4073..4157    -  CDS            large T antigen (fragment): large T antigen from SV40 (simian virus 40)
   4158..4628    +  CDS            TcR (fragment): tetracycline efflux protein; tet; confers resistance to tetracycline
   4672..5260    -  rep_origin     ori: high-copy-number ColE1/pMB1/pBR322/pUC origin of replication
   5431..6291    -  CDS            AmpR: β-lactamase; bla; confers resistance to ampicillin, carbenicillin, and related antibiotics
   6292..6396    -  promoter       AmpR promoter: bla
>Addgene plasmid #147217 | pAc5.1B-HA-DmDCP1-Y34F-dsRNAres_P | depositor full sequence | sequence record 289664 | Full Sequence
CTTCAAGGAATTAATTCTATATTCTAAAAACACAAATGATACTTCTAAAAAAAATCATGAATGGCATCAA
CTCTGAATCAAATCTTTGCAGATGCACCTACTTCTCATTTCCACTGTCACATCATTTTTCCAGATCTCGC
TGCCTGTTATGTGGCCCACAAACCAAGACACGTTTTATGGCCATTAAAGCTGGCTGATCGTCGCCAAACA
CCAAATACATATCAATATGTACATTCGAGAAAGAAGCGATCAAAGAAGCGTCTTCGGGCGAGTAGGAGAA
TGCGGAGGAGAAGGAGAACGAGCTGATCTAGTATCTCTCCACAATCCAATGCCAACTGACCAACTGGCCA
TATTCGGAGCAATTTGAAGCCAATTTCCATCGCCTGGCGATCGCTCCATTCTTGGCTATATGTTTTTCAC
CGTTCCCGGGGCCATTTTCAAAGACTCGTCGGTAAGATAAGATTGTGTCACTCGCTGTCTCTCTTCATTT
GTCGAAGAATGCTGAGGAATTTCGCGATGACGTCGGCGAGTATTTTGAAGAATGAGAATAATTTGTATTT
ATACGAAAATCAGTTAGTGGAATTTTCTACAAAAACATGTTATCTATAGATAATTTTGTTGCAAAATATG
TTGACTATGACAAAGATTGTATGTATATACCTTTAATGTATTCTCATTTTCTTATGTATTTATAATGGCA
ATGATGATACTGATGATATTTTAAGATGATGCCAGACCACAGGCTGATTTCTGCGTCTTTTGCCGAACGC
AGTGCATGTGCGGTTGTTGTTTTTTGGAATAGTTTCAATTTTCGGACTGTCCGCTTTGATTTCAGTTTCT
TGGCTTATTCAAAAAGCAAAGTAAAGCCAAAAAAGCGAGATGGCAATACCAAATGCGGCAAAACGGTAGT
GGAAGGAAAGGGGTGCGGGGCAGCGGAAGGAAGGGTGGGGCGGGGCGTGGCGGGGTCTGTGGCTGGGCGC
GACGTCACCGACGTTGGAGCCACTCCTTTGACCATGTGTGCGTGTGTGTATTATTCGTGTCTCGCCACTC
GCCGGTTGTTTTTTTCTTTTTATCTCGCTCTCTCTAGCGCCATCTCGTACGCATGCTCAACGCACCGCAT
GTTGCCGTGTCCTTTATGCGTCATTTTGGCTCGAAATAGGCAATTATTTAAACAAAGATTAGTCAACGAA
AACGCTAAAATAAATAAGTCTACAATATGGTTACTTATTGCCATGTGTGTGCAGCCAACGATAGCAACAA
AAGCAACAACACAGTGGCTTTCCCTCTTTCACTTTTTGTTTGCAAGCGCGTGCGAGCAAGACGGCACGAC
CGGCAAACGCAATTACGCTGACAAAGAGCAGACGAAGTTTTGGCCGAAAAACATCAAGGCGCCTGATACG
AATGCATTTGCAATAACAATTGCGATATTTAATATTGTTTATGAAGCTGTTTGACTTCAAAACACACAAA
AAAAAAAATAAAACAAATTATTTGAAAGAGAATTAGGAATCGGACAGCTTATCGTTACGGGCTAACAGCA
CACCGAGACGAAATAGCTTACCTGACGTCACAGCCTCTGGAAGAACTGCCGCCAAGCAGAGAGAGAGAGA
AAAAGAGGGAGAGCAGCTTAGACCGCATGTGCTTGTGTGTGAGGCGTCTCTCTCTTCGTCTCCTGTTTGC
GCAAACGCATAGACTGCACTGAGAAAATCGATTACCTATTTTTTATGAATGAATATTTGCACTATTACTA
TTCAAAACTATTAAGATAGCAATCACATTCAATAGCCAAATACTATACCACCTGAGCGATGCAACGAAAT
GATCAATTTGAGCAAAAATGCTGCATATTTAGGACGGCATCATTATAGAAATGCTTCTTGCTGTGTACTT
TTCTCTCGTCTGGCAGCTGTTTCGCCGTTATTGTTAAAACCGGCTTAAGTTAGGTGTGTTTTCTACGACT
AGTGATGCCCCTACTAGAAGATGTGTGTTGCACAAATGTCCCTGAATAACCAATTTGAAGTGCAGATAGC
AGTAAACGTAAGCTAATATGAATATTATTTAACTGTAATGTTTTAATATCGCTGGACATTACTAATAAAC
CCACTATAAACACATGTACATATGTATGTTTTGGCATACAATGAGTAGTTGGGGAAAAAATGTGTAAAAG
CACCGTGACCATCACAGCATAAAGATAACCAGCTGAAGTATCGAATATGAGTAACCCCCAAATTGAATCA
CATGCCGCAACTGATAGGACCCATGGAAGTACACTCTTCATGGCGATATACAAGACACACACAAGCACGA
ACACCCAGTTGCGGAGGAAATTCTCCGTAAATGAAAACCCAATCGGCGAACAATTCATACCCATATATGG
TAAAAGTTTTGAACGCGACTTGAGAGCGGAGAGCATTGCGGCTGATAAGGTTTTAGCGCTAAGCGGGCTT
TATAAAACGGGCTGCGGGACCAGTTTTCATATCACTACCGTTTGAGTTCTTGTGCTGTGTGGATACTCCT
CCCGACACAAAGCCGCTCCATCAGCCAGCAGTCGTCTAATCCAGAGACCCCGGATCGGGGTACCAACATG
GCTTACCCATACGATGTTCCAGATTACGCTATGGCAGATGAATCGATAACCCGCATGAATTTGGCCGCGA
TAAAAAAGATAGATCCATATGCGAAAGAAATAGTCGACAGCTCGAGCCATGTGGCGTTTTTCACCTTTAA
TAGCTCGCAAAATGAATGGGAGAAAACGGACGTAGAAGGGGCGTTTTTCATCTATCATCGGAATGCCGAA
CCGTTCCATAGTATATTTATTAATAACCGGTTGAATACGACCTCCTTTGTAGAGCCGATAACGGGATCGT
TGGAACTCCAAAGCCAACCTCCGTTTCTCCTGTATCGGAATGAACGGAGCCGCATACGGGGGTTTTGGTT
TTATAATTCCGAAGAATGTGATCGTATATCGGGGCTCGTCAATGGCCTCCTGAAAAGCAAAGACCAAGGC
ACCAACGGGCAAGCGCAACGCCATGTGAGCGCACCGCAGCAACCCAAACAGGATTCCTCCCAACCAGCGT
CCATCTTTAATATGCTCACGAAAGCACAAAAGGATTATAACGCGCAAGTATCCGGGGGCCAACCTAAGAC
CCCGAGCGCCGAGAATGTGACCGCGGGGAACGTCCTGAAATTTTTCGAGAGCGCAAAACAAGCGACCGCC
GAATCGTTGTTTCATCGTGTGCAACCCCTGAGCGTCGATCAATTGGAGAAGCAACAGCGCGCCGCAACCC
CGGGGGAGGACCTCCTGCCGCCTGCCGGACGTGATAACCATGAGTCGAGGTTGTCACCGTTTCAAAAAAT
GCAACAGCTTAACATTCAGCTCCTGAGCGACCTGAAGATCGGTAAAAGCTACGCTACGGCTCAATCTCCG
ACAGTCGCCCCGTCCTCGTCGGCGCTGATGGCCAACGACGATGCCGGCAAGTGCTTGCGGAGACTGCTGG
CTGGCGACAAGCCCGGGCCGGCCCTCATGCCGCCCACCATGTTCGACGCGCCCAACAACGGCAATCCGGA
GCCACAGCAGCCACAGCAGCCACAGCAGCCACTGCTGAACTCGACGCAGTTCGTCCAGGCCTTCACGTAC
CTTATCCAGAACGATAAGGAGTTTGCCAACAAGCTGCACAAGGCCTACCTGAACGGCTGTTCCAATCTAC
TGCTGGACTCCAGCTCCACATATCAATAAGCGGCCGCTCGAGTCTAGAGGGCCCGCGGTTCGAAGGTAAG
CCTATCCCTAACCCTCTCCTCGGTCTCGATTCTACGCGTACCGGTCATCATCACCATCACCATTGAGTTT
AAACCCGCTGATCAGCCTCGACTGTGCCTTCTAAGGCCTGAGCTCGCTGATCAGCCTCGATCGAGGATCC
AGACATGATAAGATACATTGATGAGTTTGGACAAACCACAACTAGAATGCAGTGAAAAAAATGCTTTATT
TGTGAAATTTGTGATGCTATTGCTTTATTTGTAACCATTATAAGCTGCAATAAACAAGTTAACAACAACA
ATTGCATTCATTTTATGTTTCAGGTTCAGGGGGAGGTGTGGGAGGTTTTTTAAAGCAAGTAAAACCTCTA
CAAATGTGGTATGGCTGATTATGATCAGTCGACCGATGCCCTTGAGAGCCTTCAACCCAGTCAGCTCCTT
CCGGTGGGCGCGGGGCATGACTATCGTCGCCGCACTTATGACTGTCTTCTTTATCATGCAACTCGTAGGA
CAGGTGCCGGCAGCGCTCTGGGTCATTTTCGGCGAGGACCGCTTTCGCTGGAGCGCGACGATGATCGGCC
TGTCGCTTGCGGTATTCGGAATCTTGCACGCCCTCGCTCAAGCCTTCGTCACTGGTCCCGCCACCAAACG
TTTCGGCGAGAAGCAGGCCATTATCGCCGGCATGGCGGCCGACGCGCTGGGCTACGTCTTGCTGGCGTTC
GCGACGCGAGGCTGGATGGCCTTCCCCATTATGATTCTTCTCGCTTCCGGCGGCATCGGGATGCCCGCGT
TGCAGGCCATGCTGTCCAGGCAGGTAGATGACGACCATCAGGGACAGCTTCAAGGATCGCTCGCGGCTCT
TACCAGCCAGCAAAAGGCCAGGAACCGTAAAAAGGCCGCGTTGCTGGCGTTTTTCCATAGGCTCCGCCCC
CCTGACGAGCATCACAAAAATCGACGCTCAAGTCAGAGGTGGCGAAACCCGACAGGACTATAAAGATACC
AGGCGTTTCCCCCTGGAAGCTCCCTCGTGCGCTCTCCTGTTCCGACCCTGCCGCTTACCGGATACCTGTC
CGCCTTTCTCCCTTCGGGAAGCGTGGCGCTTTCTCAATGCTCACGCTGTAGGTATCTCAGTTCGGTGTAG
GTCGTTCGCTCCAAGCTGGGCTGTGTGCACGAACCCCCCGTTCAGCCCGACCGCTGCGCCTTATCCGGTA
ACTATCGTCTTGAGTCCAACCCGGTAAGACACGACTTATCGCCACTGGCAGCAGCCACTGGTAACAGGAT
TAGCAGAGCGAGGTATGTAGGCGGTGCTACAGAGTTCTTGAAGTGGTGGCCTAACTACGGCTACACTAGA
AGGACAGTATTTGGTATCTGCGCTCTGCTGAAGCCAGTTACCTTCGGAAAAAGAGTTGGTAGCTCTTGAT
CCGGCAAACAAACCACCGCTGGTAGCGGTGGTTTTTTTGTTTGCAAGCAGCAGATTACGCGCAGAAAAAA
AGGATCTCAAGAAGATCCTTTGATCTTTTCTACGGGGTCTGACGCTCAGTGGAACGAAAACTCACGTTAA
GGGATTTTGGTCATGAGATTATCAAAAAGGATCTTCACCTAGATCCTTTTAAATTAAAAATGAAGTTTTA
AATCAATCTAAAGTATATATGAGTAAACTTGGTCTGACAGTTACCAATGCTTAATCAGTGAGGCACCTAT
CTCAGCGATCTGTCTATTTCGTTCATCCATAGTTGCCTGACTCCCCGTCGTGTAGATAACTACGATACGG
GAGGGCTTACCATCTGGCCCCAGTGCTGCAATGATACCGCGAGACCCACGCTCACCGGCTCCAGATTTAT
CAGCAATAAACCAGCCAGCCGGAAGGGCCGAGCGCAGAAGTGGTCCTGCAACTTTATCCGCCTCCATCCA
GTCTATTAATTGTTGCCGGGAAGCTAGAGTAAGTAGTTCGCCAGTTAATAGTTTGCGCAACGTTGTTGCC
ATTGCTGCAGGCATCGTGGTGTCACGCTCGTCGTTTGGTATGGCTTCATTCAGCTCCGGTTCCCAACGAT
CAAGGCGAGTTACATGATCCCCCATGTTGTGCAAAAAAGCGGTTAGCTCCTTCGGTCCTCCGATCGTTGT
CAGAAGTAAGTTGGCCGCAGTGTTATCACTCATGGTTATGGCAGCACTGCATAATTCTCTTACTGTCATG
CCATCCGTAAGATGCTTTTCTGTGACTGGTGAGTACTCAACCAAGTCATTCTGAGAATAGTGTATGCGGC
GACCGAGTTGCTCTTGCCCGGCGTCAACACGGGATAATACCGCGCCACATAGCAGAACTTTAAAAGTGCT
CATCATTGGAAAACGTTCTTCGGGGCGAAAACTCTCAAGGATCTTACCGCTGTTGAGATCCAGTTCGATG
TAACCCACTCGTGCACCCAACTGATCTTCAGCATCTTTTACTTTCACCAGCGTTTCTGGGTGAGCAAAAA
CAGGAAGGCAAAATGCCGCAAAAAAGGGAATAAGGGCGACACGGAAATGTTGAATACTCATACTCTTCCT
TTTTCAATATTATTGAAGCATTTATCAGGGTTATTGTCTCATGAGCGGATACATATTTGAATGTATTTAG
AAAAATAAACAAATAGGGGTTCCGCGCACATTTCCCCGAAAAGTGCCACCTGACGTCTAAGAAACCATTA
TTATCATGACATTAACCTATAAAAATAGGCGTATCACGAGGCCCTTTCGT
